>Addgene plasmid #158858 | JGI_018361 | addgene full sequence | sequence record 317417 | Addgene NGS Result
GCAACGCAAAATGCTGAATTTAGCAGGCAAGTTTCCTGATAAAGGGCCCTGTGAGTGCGACATTCGACGC
GCGAAAGCGAGTTGACGGCGCCCGAAATTTTCTTAGAGTTCGTTCAAGCTTCGGTTTCGGGGAGCCGCTA
AGGGATGCGGACCCAGCCGGGTAAGTCGCCGGGAACTATGGAATAATCCTAATTTCTGTGCGGCAGGCGC
GAGCTGCCGGAGCGAATATCATCCCTGTCGCAAACAGCAGGTCAATCAACGGTGGGTAGCGGGCTGCTAT
CCAGCGGCGGATAAGACTTGTCGGAGGAATCCTCTAGAAATAATTTTGTTTAACTTTAAGAAGGAGATAT
ACCATGCGCAAGGTCCTCCTCTCCGCGACGGCCCTTGCCACCGCCATCGCTAGCACGCTCGCGCTCGCGA
ACGACAAGCTCGTCCAGCTCTCCCAGTCGGAAGAAAACTGGGTCATGACGGGCAAGAACTACAACGCGAA
CAACTATTCGAAGGCGACCCAGATCAACGAGAAGAACGTCAAGCAGCTCCGGCCCGCCTGGACCTTCAGC
ACGGGCGTCTTGAACGGCCACGAAGGCACGCCGCTGGTCGTCAACGGGACGATGTACATCCACTCCCCAT
TCCCGAACCTCACCTTCGCCCTGGACCTCGATAACCCGACCCGCATCAAGTGGATGGATAAGCCCAAACA
GAATGCCGCCGCGCGCGCGGTGGCCTGTTGCGATGTCGTCAATCGCGGGCTCGCCTATTGGCCGGGAGAC
GGCAAGGTGCCGCCGCTGATCTTTAAGACTCAGCTGGATGGGCACATCGTGGCCCTCGACGCGACGACCG
GCGCGGTGCACTGGAAGCTTGAAAACTCGGACATCCGTGTCGGCTCGACGCTCACCATCGCGCCGTATGT
CGTCAAGGATTACGTCATCGTCGGCAGCAGCGGTGCCGAGCTGGGCGTGCGCGGCTACCTGACCGCCTAC
GACGTCAAGACGGGCGAGCAGAAGTGGCGCGCCTACGCCACCGGCCCGGATGACGAGCTCCGCCTCGCCA
AGGACTTCAACTCGGCGAACCCGCACTACGGCCAGTTCGGTCTGGGCCTCAAGACCTGGGAGGGCGACGC
CTGGAAGATCGGCGGGGGAACCAACTGGGGGTGGTACGCGTTCGACCCCGGCACCAACCTGATCTACTTC
GGCAGCGGTAACCCGGCGCCGTGGAACGAGACGATGCGCCCGGGCGACAACAAGTGGACGATGACCATCT
GGGGCCGCAACGTCGACAACGGCGAGGCCAAGTTCGGCTATCAGAAGACCCCGCATGATGAGTGGGACTA
CGCCGGCGTGAACGTCATGATGCTGTCCGAGCAGACCGACAAGGCCGGCAAGAAGCGCAAGCTGCTGACG
CACCCGGACCGTAACGGCATCATCTACACGCTCGACCGGGAGAACGGGGACCTCGTGTCGGCCGATAAGC
TGGACGACACCGTCAACTGGGTGAAGTCGGTGGACCTGAAGACGGGCCTCCCTCTGCGCGACCCGGAGTT
TGCCACTCGCATGGACCACAACGGTCGGGATATCTGCCCGAGCGCGATGGGCTACCATAATCAGGGCCAC
GACTCCTACAACCCGGAGAAGCAGACGTTCTTCCTCGGCATCAACCACATCTGCATGGATTGGGAGCCCT
TCATGCTCCCCTACCGGGCCGGCCAGTTCTTCGTCGGCGCGACCCTGAACATGTACCCGGGCCCGAAGGG
CGACCGCCAGAACTACGAGGGACTCGGCCAGATCAAGGCTTACAATGCTATCACGGGCGAATACAAGTGG
GATAAGATGGAGCGCTTCGCGGTGTGGGGCGGCACCCTCGCCACCGCAGGCAACCTGGTGTTCTATGGTA
CCCTGGATGGATTCATTAAGGCACGCCATGCCGACACCGGCGACCTGCTCTGGAAGTTCAAGCTGCCCTC
GGGCGTCATCGGCCACCCGATGACGTACACGCACAAGGGGACGCAATACGTCGCCATCTTCTACGGCGTG
GGTGGGTGGCCCGGCATCGGACTGGTCCAGGACCTGGAGGACCCCACGGCGGGCCTCGGCGCCGTAGGCG
CCTTCAAGAAGCTGGCCAACTACACCCAGATGGGCGGGGGAATCATGGTCTTCTCCCTCGATGGCAAGGG
CCCCTACGACGACCTTTCCCTGGGCGAGTACGCCAGCAACGCCGAAAACCTCTATTTTCAGGGACATCAT
CACCATCACCATCACCACTGACAGCTATGACCATGATTACGCCAAGCTTGCATGCCTGCAGGTCGACTCT
AGAGGATCCCCGGGTACCGAGCTCGAATTCACTGGCCGTCGTTTTACAACGTCGTGACTGGGAAAACCCT
GGCGTTACCCAACTTAATCGCCTTGCAGCACATCCCCCTTTCGCCAGCTGGCGTAATAGCGAAGAGGCCC
GCACCGATCGCCCTTCCCAACAGTTGCGCAGCCTGAATGGCGAATGGCGCCTGATGCGGTATTTTCTCCT
TACGCATCTGTGCGGTATTTCACACCGCATATGGTGCACTCTCAGTACAATCTGCTCTGATGCCGCATAG
TTAAGCCAGCCCCGACACCCGCCAACACCCGCTGACGCGCCCTGACGGGCTTGTATGCTCCCGGCATCCG
CTTACAGACAAGCTGTGACCGTCTCCGGGAGCTGCATGTGTCAGAGGTTTTCACCGTCATCACCGAAACG
CGCGAGACGAAAGGGCCTCGTGATACGCCTATTTTTATAGGTTAATGTCATGATAATAATGGTTTCTTAG
CACCCTTTCTCGGTCCTTCAACGTTCCTGACAACGAGCCTCCTTTTCGCCAATCCATCGACAATCACCGC
GAGTCCCTGCTCGAACGCTGCGTCCGGACCGGCTTCGTCGAAGGCGTCTATCGCGGCCCGCAACAGCGGC
GAGAGCGGAGCCTGTTCAACGGTGCCGCCGCGCTCGCCGGCATCGCTGTCGCCGGCCTGCTCCTCAAGCA
CGGCCCCAACAGTGAAGTAGCTGATTGTCATCAGCGCATTGACGGCGTCCCCGGCCGAAAAACCCGCCTC
GCAGAGGAAGCGAAGCTGCGCGTCGGCCGTTTCCATCTGCGGTGCGCCCGGTCGCGTGCCGGCATGGATG
CGCGCGCCATCGCGGTAGGCGAGCAGCGCCTGCCTGAAGCTGCGGGCATTCCCGATCAGAAATGAGCGCC
AGTCGTCGTCGGCTCTCGGCACCGAATGCGTATGATTCTCCGCCAGCATGGCTTCGGCCAGTGCGTCGAG
CAGCGCCCGCTTGTTCCTGAAGTGCCAGTAAAGCGCCGGCTGCTGAACCCCCAACCGTTCCGCCAGTTTG
CGTGTCGTCAGACCGTCTACGCCGACCTCGTTCAACAGGTCCAGGGCGGCACGGATCACTGTATTCGGCT
GCAACTTTGTCATGCTTGACACTTTATCACTGATAAACATAATATGTCCACCAACTTATCAGTGATAAAG
AATCCGCGCGTTCAATCGGACCAGCGGAGGCTGGTCCGGAGGCCAGACGTGAAACCCAACATACCCCTGA
TCGTAATTCTGAGCACTGTCGCGCTCGACGCTGTCGGCATCGGCCTGATTATGCCGGTGCTGCCGGGCCT
CCTGCGCGATCTGGTTCACTCGAACGACGTCACCGCCCACTATGGCATTCTGCTGGCGCTGTATGCGTTG
GTGCAATTTGCCTGCGCACCTGTGCTGGGCGCGCTGTCGGATCGTTTCGGGCGGCGGCCAATCTTGCTCG
TCTCGCTGGCCGGCGCCACTGTCGACTACGCCATCATGGCGACAGCGCCTTTCCTTTGGGTTCTCTATAT
CGGGCGGATCGTGGCCGGCATCACCGGGGCGACTGGGGCGGTAGCCGGCGCTTATATTGCCGATATCACT
GATGGCGATGAGCGCGCGCGGCACTTCGGCTTCATGAGCGCCTGTTTCGGGTTCGGGATGGTCGCGGGAC
CTGTGCTCGGTGGGCTGATGGGCGGTTTCTCCCCCCACGCTCCGTTCTTCGCCGCGGCAGCCTTGAACGG
CCTCAATTTCCTGACGGGCTGTTTCCTTTTGCCGGAGTCGCACAAAGGCGAACGCCGGCCGTTACGCCGG
GAGGCTCTCAACCCGCTCGCTTCGTTCCGGTGGGCCCGGGGCATGACCGTCGTCGCCGCCCTGATGGCGG
TCTTCTTCATCATGCAACTTGTCGGACAGGTGCCGGCCGCGCTTTGGGTCATTTTCGGCGAGGATCGCTT
TCACTGGGACGCGACCACGATCGGCATTTCGCTTGCCGCATTTGGCATTCTGCATTCACTCGCCCAGGCA
ATGATCACCGGCCCTGTAGCCGCCCGGCTCGGCGAAAGGCGGGCACTCATGCTCGGAATGATTGCCGACG
GCACAGGCTACATCCTGCTTGCCTTCGCGACACGGGGATGGATGGCGTTCCCGATCATGGTCCTGCTTGC
TTCGGGTGGCATCGGAATGCCGGCGCTGCAAGCAATGTTGTCCAGGCAGGTGGATGAGGAACGTCAGGGG
CAGCTGCAAGGCTCACTGGCGGCGCTCACCAGCCTGACCTCGATCGTCGGACCCCTCCTCTTCACGGCGA
TCTATGCGGCTTCTATAACAACGTGGAACGGGTGGGCATGGATTGCAGGCGCTGCCCTCTACTTGCTCTG
CCTGCCGGCGCTGCGTCGCGGGCTTTGGAGCGGCGCAGGGCAACGAGCCGATCGCTGATCGTGGAAACGA
TAGGCCTATGCCATGCGGGTCAAGGCGACTTCCGGCAAGCTATACGCGCCCTAGAATTGTCAATTTTAAT
CCTCTGTTTATCGGCAGTTCGTAGAGCGCGCCGTGCGTCCCGAGCGATACTGAGCGAAGCAAGTGCGTCG
AGCAGTGCCCGCTTGTTCCTGAAATGCCAGTAAAGCGCTGGCTGCTGAACCCCCAGCCGGAACTGACCCC
ACAAGGCCCTAGCGTTTGCAATGCACCAGGTCATCATTGACCCAGGCGTGTTCCACCAGGCCGCTGCCTC
GCAACTCTTCGCAGGCTTCGCCGACCTGCTCGCGCCACTTCTTCACGCGGGTGGAATCCGATCCGCACAT
GAGGCGGAAGGTTTCCAGCTTGAGCGGGTACGGCTCCCGGTGCGAGCTGAAATAGTCGAACATCCGTCGG
GCCGTCGGCGACAGCTTGCGGTACTTCTCCCATATGAATTTCGTGTAGTGGTCGCCAGCAAACAGCACGA
CGATTTCCTCGTCGATCAGGACCTGGCAACGGGACGTTTTCTTGCCACGGTCCAGGACGCGGAAGCGGTG
CAGCAGCGACACCGATTCCAGGTGCCCAACGCGGTCGGACGTGAAGCCCATCGCCGTCGCCTGTAGGCGC
GACAGGCATTCCTCGGCCTTCGTGTAATACCGGCCATTGATCGACCAGCCCAGGTCCTGGCAAAGCTCGT
AGAACGTGAAGGTGATCGGCTCGCCGATAGGGGTGCGCTTCGCGTACTCCAACACCTGCTGCCACACCAG
TTCGTCATCGTCGGCCCGCAGCTCGACGCCGGTGTAGGTGATCTTCACGTCCTTGTTGACGTGGAAAATG
ACCTTGTTTTGCAGCGCCTCGCGCGGGATTTTCTTGTTGCGCGTGGTGAACAGGGCAGAGCGGGCCGTGT
CGTTTGGCATCGCTCGCATCGTGTCCGGCCACGGCGCAATATCGAACAAGGAAAGCTGCATTTCCTTGAT
CTGCTGCTTCGTGTGTTTCAGCAACGCGGCCTGCTTGGCCTCGCTGACCTGTTTTGCCAGGTCCTCGCCG
GCGGTTTTTCGCTTCTTGGTCGTCATAGTTCCTCGCGTGTCGATGGTCATCGACTTCGCCAAACCTGCCG
CCTCCTGTTCGAGACGACGCGAACGCTCCACGGCGGCCGATGGCGCGGGCAGGGCAGGGGGAGCCAGTTG
CACGCTGTCGCGCTCGATCTTGGCCGTAGCTTGCTGGACCATCGAGCCGACGGACTGGAAGGTTTCGCGG
GGCGCACGCATGACGGTGCGGCTTGCGATGGTTTCGGCATCCTCGGCGGAAAACCCCGCGTCGATCAGTT
CTTGCCTGTATGCCTTCCGGTCAAACGTCCGATTCATTCACCCTCCTTGCGGGATTGCCCCGACTCACGC
CGGGGCAATGTGCCCTTATTCCTGATTTGACCCGCCTGGTGCCTTGGTGTCCAGATAATCCACCTTATCG
GCAATGAAGTCGGTCCCGTAGACCGTCTGGCCGTCCTTCTCGTACTTGGTATTCCGAATCTTGCCCTGCA
CGAATACCAGCTCCGCGAAGTCGCTCTTCTTGATGGAGCGCATGGGGACGTGCTTGGCAATCACGCGCAC
CCCCCGGCCGTTTTAGCGGCTAAAAAAGTCATGGCTCTGCCCTCGGGCGGACCACGCCCATCATGACCTT
GCCAAGCTCGTCCTGCTTCTCTTCGATCTTCGCCAGCAGGGCGAGGATCGTGGCATCACCGAACCGCGCC
GTGCGCGGGTCGTCGGTGAGCCAGAGTTTCAGCAGGCCGCCCAGGCGGCCCAGGTCGCCATTGATGCGGG
CCAGCTCGCGGACGTGCTCATAGTCCACGACGCCCGTGATTTTGTAGCCCTGGCCGACGGCCAGCAGGTA
GGCCTACAGGCTCATGCCGGCCGCCGCCGCCTTTTCCTCAATCGCTCTTCGTTCGTCTGGAAGGCAGTAC
ACCTTGATAGGTGGGCTGCCCTTCCTGGTTGGCTTGGTTTCATCAGCCATCCGCTTGCCCTCATCTGTTA
CGCCGGCGGTAGCCGGCCAGCCTCGCAGAGCAGGATTCCCGTTGAGCACCGCCAGGTGCGAATAAGGGAC
AGTGAAGAAGGAACACCCGCTCGCGGGTGGGCCTACTTCACCTATCCTGCCCGGCTGACGCCGTTGGATA
CACCAAGGAAAGTCTACACGAACCCTTTGGCAAAATCCTGTATATCGTGCGAAAAAGGATGGATATACCG
AAAAAATCGCTATAATGACCCCGAAGCAGGGTTATGCAGCGGAAAAGATCCGTCGACCCTTTCCGACGCT
CACCGGGCTGGTTGCCCTCGCCGCTGGGCTGGCGGCCGTCTATGGCCCTGCAAACGCGCCAGAAACGCCG
TCGAAGCCGTGTGCGAGACACCGCGGCCGCCGGCGTTGTGGATACCTCGCGGAAAACTTGGCCCTCACTG
ACAGATGAGGGGCGGACGTTGACACTTGAGGGGCCGACTCACCCGGCGCGGCGTTGACAGATGAGGGGCA
GGCTCGATTTCGGCCGGCGACGTGGAGCTGGCCAGCCTCGCAAATCGGCGAAAACGCCTGATTTTACGCG
AGTTTCCCACAGATGATGTGGACAAGCCTGGGGATAAGTGCCCTGCGGTATTGACACTTGAGGGGCGCGA
CTACTGACAGATGAGGGGCGCGATCCTTGACACTTGAGGGGCAGAGTGCTGACAGATGAGGGGCGCACCT
ATTGACATTTGAGGGGCTGTCCACAGGCAGAAAATCCAGCATTTGCAAGGGTTTCCGCCCGTTTTTCGGC
CACCGCTAACCTGTCTTTTAACCTGCTTTTAAACCAATATTTATAAACCTTGTTTTTAACCAGGGCTGCG
CCCTGTGCGCGTGACCGCGCACGCCGAAGGGGGGTGCCCCCCCTTCTCGAACCCTCCCGGCCCGCTAACG
CGGGCCTCCCATCCCCCCAGGGGCTGCGCCCCTCGGCCGCGAACGGCCTCACCCCAAAAATGGCAGCCAA
GCTGACCACTTCTGCGCTCGGCCCTTCCGGCTGGCTGGTTTATTGCTGATAAATCTGGAGCCGGTGAGCG
TGGGTCTCGCGGTATCATTGCAGCACTGGGGCCAGATGGTAAGCCCTCCCGTATCGTAGTTATCTACACG
ACGGGGAGTCAGGCAACTATGGATGAACGAAATAGACAGATCGCTGAGATAGGTGCCTCACTGATTAAGC
ATTGGTAACTGTCAGACCAAGTTTACTCATATATACTTTAGATTGATTTAAAACTTCATTTTTAATTTAA
AAGGATCTAGGTGAAGATCCTTTTTGATAATCTCATGACCAAAATCCCTTAACGTGAGTTTTCGTTCCAC
TGAGCGTCAGACCCCGTAGAAAAGATCAAAGGATCTTCTTGAGATCCTTTTTTTCTGCGCGTAATCTGCT
GCTTGCAAACAAAAAAACCACCGCTACCAGCGGTGGTTTGTTTGCCGGATCAAGAGCTACCAACTCTTTT
TCCGAAGGTAACTGGCTTCAGCAGAGCGCAGATACCAAATACTGTTCTTCTAGTGTAGCCGTAGTTAGGC
CACCACTTCAAGAACTCTGTAGCACCGCCTACATACCTCGCTCTGCTAATCCTGTTACCAGTGGCTGCTG
CCAGTGGCGATAAGTCGTGTCTTACCGGGTTGGACTCAAGACGATAGTTACCGGATAAGGCGCAGCGGTC
GGGCTGAACGGGGGGTTCGTGCACACAGCCCAGCTTGGAGCGAACGACCTACACCGAACTGAGATACCTA
CAGCGTGAGCTATGAGAAAGCGCCACGCTTCCCGAAGGGAGAAAGGCGGACAGGTATCCGGTAAGCGGCA
GGGTCGGAACAGGAGAGCGCACGAGGGAGCTTCCAGGGGGAAACGCCTGGTATCTTTATAGTCCTGTCGG
GTTTCGCCACCTCTGACTTGAGCGTCGATTTTTGTGATGCTCGTCAGGGGGGCGGAGCCTATGGAAAAAC
GCCAGCAACGCGGCCTTTTTACGGTTCCTGGCCTTTTGCTGGCCTTTTGCTCACATGTTCTTTCCTGCGT
TATCCCCTGATTCTGTGGATAACCGTATTACCGCCTTTGAGTGAGCTGATACCGCTCGCCGCAGCCGAAC
GACCGAGCGCAGCGAGTCAGTGAGCGAGGAAGCGGAAGAGCGCCCAATACGCAAACCGCCTCTCCCCGCG
CGTTGGCCGATTCATTAATGCAGCTGGCACGACAGGTTTCCCGACTGGAAAGCGGGCAGTGAGCGCAACG
CAATTAATGTGAGTTAGCTCACTCATTAGGCACCCCAGGCTTTACACTTTATGCTTCCGGCTCGTATGTT
GTGTGGAATTGTGAGCGGATAACAATTTCACACAGGAAACAGCTATGACCATGATTACGCCAAGCTAGCT
TCCCGCTTGGTCGGGCCGCTTCGCGAGGGCCCGTTGACGACAACGGTGCGATGGGTCCCGGCCCCGGTCA
AGACGATGCCAATACGTTGCGACACTACGCCTTGGCACTTTTAGAATTGCCTTATCGTCCTGATAAGAAA
TGTCCGACCAGCTAAAGACATCGCGTCCAATCAAAGCCTAGAAAATATAGGCGAAGGGACGCTAATAAGT
CTTTCATAAGACCGCGCAAATCTAAAAATATCCTTAGATTCACGATGCGGCACTTCGGATGACTTCCGAG
CGAGCCTGGAACCTCAGAAAAACGTCTGAGAGATACCGCGGATCTCACACAGGAAATTTC
Features (pLannotate 1.2.2; 21 found; start..end, strand, type, name):
    325..347     +  RBS            RBS: efficient ribosome binding site from bacteriophage T7 gene 10 (Olins and Rangwala, 1989)
    369..2213    +  CDS            moxF: DHM1_METEA - Also known as mxaF. Experimental evidence at protein level: Swiss-Prot protein existence level 1. Catalyzes the oxidation of primary alcohols including methanol. From Methylorubrum extorquens (strain ATCC 14718 / DSM 1338 / JCM 2805 / NCIMB 9133 / AM1) (Methylobacterium extorquens).
   2238..2257    +  CDS            7xHis (fragment): 6xHis affinity tag
   2284..2340    -  misc_feature   MCS: pUC18/19 multiple cloning site
   2337..2494    +  CDS            lacZα (fragment): LacZα fragment of β-galactosidase; lacZ fragment
   2500..2599    -  misc_feature   bom (fragment): basis of mobility region from pBR322
   2701..2736    -  CDS            rop (fragment): Rop protein, which maintains plasmids at low copy number; rop
   2801..3443    -  CDS            TetR (fragment): tetracycline resistance regulatory protein; tetR
   3549..4748    +  CDS            TcR: tetracycline efflux protein; tetA; confers resistance to tetracycline
   4807..4959    -  CDS            tetR (fragment): TETR1_ECOLX - Experimental evidence at protein level: Swiss-Prot protein existence level 1. TetR is the repressor of the tetracycline resistance element; its N-terminal region forms a helix-turn-helix structure and binds DNA. Binding of tetracycline to TetR reduces the repressor affinity for the tetracycline resistance gene (tetA) promoter operator sites. From Escherichia coli.
   4979..6127    -  CDS            trfA: trans-acting replication protein that binds to and activates oriV
   6257..6361    -  CDS            traI (fragment): TRAI6_ECOLX - Experimental evidence at protein level: Swiss-Prot protein existence level 1. The initiation process of transfer DNA synthesis requires the interaction of at least three plasmid-specific components (TraH, I, and J) at the transfer origin resulting in the assembly of a specialised nucleoprotein complex - the relaxosome. Site- and strand-specific cleavage at the transfer origin is dependent on TraI and TraJ. From Escherichia coli.
   6399..6770    -  CDS            traJ: oriT-recognizing protein; traJ
   6803..6912    -  oriT           oriT: incP origin of transfer
   7065..7696    +  rep_origin     oriV: incP origin of replication
   7774..7987    +  CDS            bla(M) (fragment): β-lactamase lacking the signal sequence; bla(M); allows cytosolic expression of β-lactamase
   8159..8747    +  rep_origin     ori: high-copy-number ColE1/pMB1/pBR322/pUC origin of replication
   8930..9022    +  CDS            lacI (fragment): lac repressor; lacI; The lac repressor binds to the lac operator to inhibit transcription in E. coli. This inhibition can be relieved by adding lactose or isopropyl-β-D-thiogalactopyranoside (IPTG).
   9035..9056    +  protein_bind   CAP binding site: CAP binding activates transcription in the presence of cAMP. E. coli catabolite activator protein
   9071..9101    +  promoter       lac promoter: promoter for the E. coli lac operon
   9109..9125    +  protein_bind   lac operator: The lac repressor binds to the lac operator to inhibit transcription in E. coli. This inhibition can be relieved by adding lactose or isopropyl-β-D-thiogalactopyranoside (IPTG). lac repressor encoded by lacI
