[The description below was written by a language model from this plasmid's Addgene catalogue record and pLannotate feature annotations shown in this document.]
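Description:
JGI_018361 is a synthetic-biology expression plasmid built on the pCM80_PxoxF backbone, a broad-host-range IncP-type vector of about 9.5 kb. The feature table shows two replication systems. The first is the IncP oriV with its trans-acting activator trfA. The second is a ColE1/pMB1-type ori for maintenance in E. coli, and the catalogue lists the plasmid as low copy. An IncP oriT with traJ and a traI fragment makes the plasmid mobilizable by conjugation when transfer functions are supplied in trans. Selection is by tetracycline, through the tetA efflux gene (TcR) and flanking tetR sequences. The short bla, rop, bom and lacI fragments appear to be non-functional remnants of the vector's construction.

The insert, Dokdonella_3, is a synthetic gene introduced by Gibson assembly. pLannotate annotates the roughly 1.8 kb open reading frame by similarity to the methanol dehydrogenase large subunit (moxF/mxaF) of Methylorubrum extorquens. This fits a homologous alcohol dehydrogenase of the kind named in the deposit's purpose, rare earth element alcohol dehydrogenases. The coding sequence follows a phage T7 gene 10 ribosome binding site and is followed by a C-terminal polyhistidine tag for affinity purification. A pUC-type multiple cloning site and a lacZα fragment lie downstream.

The backbone name implies that expression is driven by an xoxF promoter, but no such promoter is annotated in the table. The only annotated promoter is a lac promoter/operator with a CAP site, located further upstream of the insert. The record supports use of this plasmid for expressing and characterizing a candidate rare earth element-dependent alcohol dehydrogenase, as part of a survey of such enzymes across diverse microbes. The expression host is not stated.
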