Addgene plasmid #158858: JGI_018361
Purpose: Rare earth element alcohol dehydrogenases
Depositing lab: Joint Genome Institute. Publication: Rare earth element alcohol dehydrogenases widely occur among globally distributed, numerically abundant and environmentally important microbes. Huang J, Yu Z, Groom J, Cheng JF, Tarver A, Yoshikuni Y, Chistoserdova L. ISME J. 2019 Aug;13(8):2005-2017. doi: 10.1038/s41396-019-0414-z. Epub 2019 Apr 5. PubMed 30952993.
Backbone
  Vector backbone: pCM80_PxoxF
  Vector type: Synthetic Biology
Growth in bacteria
  Bacterial resistance: Tetracycline, 10 μg/mL
  Growth temperature: 37°C
  Growth strain: Top10
  Copy number: Low Copy
Gene/Insert
  Gene/Insert name: Dokdonella_3 (alt name: Batch190_p075)
  Species: Synthetic
  Cloning method: Gibson Cloning
Terms and licenses: Academic/Nonprofit Terms; Industry Terms: Not Available to Industry
Depositor comments: pCM80_PxoxF vector with Dokdonella_3 insert, JGI ICE Registry: https://registry.jgi.doe.gov/entry/18361
How to cite: JGI_018361 was a gift from Joint Genome Institute (Addgene plasmid # 158858 ; http://n2t.net/addgene:158858 ; RRID:Addgene_158858)
