>Addgene plasmid #158858 | JGI_018361 | depositor partial sequence | sequence record 306568 | gene insert with vector overlaps
GACTTGTCGGAGGAATCCTCTAGAAATAATTTTGTTTAACTTTAAGAAGGAGATATACCATGCGCAAGGT
CCTCCTCTCCGCGACGGCCCTTGCCACCGCCATCGCTAGCACGCTCGCGCTCGCGAACGACAAGCTCGTC
CAGCTCTCCCAGTCGGAAGAAAACTGGGTCATGACGGGCAAGAACTACAACGCGAACAACTATTCGAAGG
CGACCCAGATCAACGAGAAGAACGTCAAGCAGCTCCGGCCCGCCTGGACCTTCAGCACGGGCGTCTTGAA
CGGCCACGAAGGCACGCCGCTGGTCGTCAACGGGACGATGTACATCCACTCCCCATTCCCGAACCTCACC
TTCGCCCTGGACCTCGATAACCCGACCCGCATCAAGTGGATGGATAAGCCCAAACAGAATGCCGCCGCGC
GCGCGGTGGCCTGTTGCGATGTCGTCAATCGCGGGCTCGCCTATTGGCCGGGAGACGGCAAGGTGCCGCC
GCTGATCTTTAAGACTCAGCTGGATGGGCACATCGTGGCCCTCGACGCGACGACCGGCGCGGTGCACTGG
AAGCTTGAAAACTCGGACATCCGTGTCGGCTCGACGCTCACCATCGCGCCGTATGTCGTCAAGGATTACG
TCATCGTCGGCAGCAGCGGTGCCGAGCTGGGCGTGCGCGGCTACCTGACCGCCTACGACGTCAAGACGGG
CGAGCAGAAGTGGCGCGCCTACGCCACCGGCCCGGATGACGAGCTCCGCCTCGCCAAGGACTTCAACTCG
GCGAACCCGCACTACGGCCAGTTCGGTCTGGGCCTCAAGACCTGGGAGGGCGACGCCTGGAAGATCGGCG
GGGGAACCAACTGGGGGTGGTACGCGTTCGACCCCGGCACCAACCTGATCTACTTCGGCAGCGGTAACCC
GGCGCCGTGGAACGAGACGATGCGCCCGGGCGACAACAAGTGGACGATGACCATCTGGGGCCGCAACGTC
GACAACGGCGAGGCCAAGTTCGGCTATCAGAAGACCCCGCATGATGAGTGGGACTACGCCGGCGTGAACG
TCATGATGCTGTCCGAGCAGACCGACAAGGCCGGCAAGAAGCGCAAGCTGCTGACGCACCCGGACCGTAA
CGGCATCATCTACACGCTCGACCGGGAGAACGGGGACCTCGTGTCGGCCGATAAGCTGGACGACACCGTC
AACTGGGTGAAGTCGGTGGACCTGAAGACGGGCCTCCCTCTGCGCGACCCGGAGTTTGCCACTCGCATGG
ACCACAACGGTCGGGATATCTGCCCGAGCGCGATGGGCTACCATAATCAGGGCCACGACTCCTACAACCC
GGAGAAGCAGACGTTCTTCCTCGGCATCAACCACATCTGCATGGATTGGGAGCCCTTCATGCTCCCCTAC
CGGGCCGGCCAGTTCTTCGTCGGCGCGACCCTGAACATGTACCCGGGCCCGAAGGGCGACCGCCAGAACT
ACGAGGGACTCGGCCAGATCAAGGCTTACAATGCTATCACGGGCGAATACAAGTGGGATAAGATGGAGCG
CTTCGCGGTGTGGGGCGGCACCCTCGCCACCGCAGGCAACCTGGTGTTCTATGGTACCCTGGATGGATTC
ATTAAGGCACGCCATGCCGACACCGGCGACCTGCTCTGGAAGTTCAAGCTGCCCTCGGGCGTCATCGGCC
ACCCGATGACGTACACGCACAAGGGGACGCAATACGTCGCCATCTTCTACGGCGTGGGTGGGTGGCCCGG
CATCGGACTGGTCCAGGACCTGGAGGACCCCACGGCGGGCCTCGGCGCCGTAGGCGCCTTCAAGAAGCTG
GCCAACTACACCCAGATGGGCGGGGGAATCATGGTCTTCTCCCTCGATGGCAAGGGCCCCTACGACGACC
TTTCCCTGGGCGAGTACGCCAGCAACGCCGAAAACCTCTATTTTCAGGGACATCATCACCATCACCATCA
CCACTGACAGCT
